>Addgene plasmid #203096 | Salsa-BC255-P3F3 | addgene full sequence | sequence record 421393 | Addgene NGS Result
AGCGCCCAATACGCAAACCGCCTCTCCCCGCGCGTTGGCCGATTCATTAATGCAGTCGAGGGATCTCCAT
AAGAGAAGAGGGACAGCTATGACTGGGAGTAGTCAGGAGAGGAGGAAAAATCTGGCTAGTAAAACATGTA
AGGAAAATTTTAGGGATGTTAAAGAAAAAAATAACACAAAACAAAATATAAAAAAAATCTAACCTCAAGT
CAAGGCTTTTCTATGGAATAAGGAATGGACAGCAGGGGGCTGTTTCATATACTGATGACCTCTTTATAGC
CAACCTTTGTTCATGGCAGCCAGCATATGGGCATATGTTGCCAAACTCTAAACCAAATACTCATTCTGAT
GTTTTAAATGATTTGCCCTCCCATATGTCCTTCCGAGTGAGAGACACAAAAAATTCCAACACACTATTGC
AATGAAAATAAATTTCCTTTATTAGCCAGAAGTCAGATGCTCAAGGGGCTTCATGATGTCCCCATAATTT
TTGGCAGAGGGAAAAAGATCGATCTCAGTGGTATTTGTGAGCCAGGGCATTGGCCACACCAGCCACCACC
TTCTGATAGGCAGCCTGCACCTGAGGAGTGAATTCTTTGCCAAAATGATGAGACAGCACAACAACCAGCA
CGTTGCCCAGGAGCTGTAGGAAAGAGAAGAAGGCATGAACATGGTTAGCAGAGGGGCCCGGTTTGGACTC
AGAGTATTTTATCCTCATCTCAAACAGTGTATATCATTGTAACCATAAAGAGAAAGGCAGGATGATGACC
AGGGTGTAGTTGTTTCTACCAATAAGAATATTTCCACGCCAGCCAGAATTTATATGCAGAAATATTCTAC
CTTATCATTTAATTATAACAATTGTTCTCTAAAACTGTGCTGAAGTACAATATAATATACCCTGATTGCC
TTGAAAAAAAAGTGATTAGAGAAAGTACTTACAATCTGACAAATAAACAAAAGTGAATTTAAAAATTCGT
TACAAATGCAAGCTAAAGTTTAACGAAAAAGTTACAGAAAATGAAAAGAAAATAAGAGGAGACAATGGTT
GTCAACAGAGTAGAAAGTGAAAGAAACAAAATTATCATGAGGGTCCATGGTGATACAAGGGACATCTTCC
CATTCTAAACAACACCCTGAAAACTTTGCCCCCTCCATATAACATGAATTTTACAATAGCGAAAAAGAAA
GAACAATCAAGGGTCCCCAAACTCACCCTGAAGTTCTCAGCTCTAGAGATATCGTCGAGGCCGCGCTAGC
GTTTAAACTGTCGACCTTAATTAAGAGATCTGCTCGAGGCGCGTCAGCTGACTAGAGGATCCCCGGGTAC
CGAGCTCGAATTCGGGGCCGCGGAGGCTGGATCGGTCCCGGTGTCTTCTATGGAGGTCAAAACAGCGTGG
ATGGCGTCTCCAGGCGATCTGACGGTTCACTAAACGAGCTCTGCTTATATAGGCCTCCCACCGTACACGC
CTACCTCGACCCGGGTACCGAGCTCGACTTTCACTTTTCTCTATCACTGATAGGGAGTGGTAAACTCGAC
TTTCACTTTTCTCTATCACTGATAGGGAGTGGTAAACTCGACTTTCACTTTTCTCTATCACTGATAGGGA
GTGGTAAACTCGACTTTCACTTTTCTCTATCACTGATAGGGAGTGGTAAACTCGACTTTCACTTTTCTCT
ATCACTGATAGGGAGTGGTAAACTCGACCTATATAAGCAGAGCTCGTTTAGTGAACCGTCAGATCGCCTG
GAGACGCCATCCACGCTGTTTTGACCTCCATAGAAGACACCGGGACCGATCCAGCCTCCGCGGCCCCGAA
TTCCTGCAGCGGCCGCTCTAGAACTAGTGGATCCCCGCGGATGGTGAGCAAGGGCGAGGAGCTGTTCACC
GGGGTGGTGCCCATCCTGGTCGAGCTGGACGGCGACGTAAACGGCCACAAGTTCAGCGTGTCCGGCGAGG
GCGAGGGCGATGCCACCTACGGCAAGCTGACCCTGAAGTTCATCTGCACCACCGGCAAGCTGCCCGTGCC
CTGGCCCACCCTCGTGACCACCCTGACCTACGGCGTGCAGTGCTTCAGCCGCTACCCCGACCACATGAAG
CAGCACGACTTCTTCAAGTCCGCCATGCCCGAAGGCTACGTCCAGGAGCGCACCATCTTCTTCAAGGACG
ACGGCAACTACAAGACCCGCGCCGAGGTGAAGTTCGAGGGCGACACCCTGGTGAACCGCATCGAGCTGAA
GGGCATCGACTTCAAGGAGGACGGCAACATCCTGGGGCACAAGCTGGAGTACAACTACAACAGCCACAAC
GTCTATATCATGGCCGACAAGCAGAAGAACGGCATCAAGGTGAACTTCAAGATCCGCCACAACATCGAGG
ACGGCAGCGTGCAGCTCGCCGACCACTACCAGCAGAACACCCCCATCGGCGACGGCCCCGTGCTGCTGCC
CGACAACCACTACCTGAGCACCCAGTCCGCCCTGAGCAAAGACCCCAACGAGAAGCGCGATCACATGGTC
CTGCTGGAGTTCGTGACCGCCGCCGGGATCACTCTCGGCATGGACGAGCTGTACAAGTAAAGGGGAATGC
GAATTCGATATCAAGCTTGTCGACCTAGTTCTAGAGGATCCAGACATGATAAGATACATTGATGAGTTTG
GACAAACCACAACTAGAATGCAGTGAAAAAAATGCTTTATTTGTGAAATTTGTGATGCTATTGCTTTATT
TGTAACCATTATAAGCTGCAATAAACAAGTTAACAACAACAATTGCATTCATTTTATGTTTCAGGTTCAG
GGGGAGGTGTGGGAGGTTTTTTAAAGCAAGTAAAACCTCTACAAATGTGGTATGGCTGATTATGATCCTG
CAAGCCTCGTCGTCCTGGCCGGACCACGCTATCTGTGCAAGGTCCCCGGCCCCGGACGCGCGCTCCATGA
GCAGAGCGCCCGCCGCCGAGGCGAAGACTCGGGCGGCGCCCTGCCCGTCCCACCAGGTCAACAGGCGGTA
ACCGGCCTCTTCATCGGGAATGCGCGCGACCTTCAGCATCGCCGGCATGTCCCCCTGGCGGACGGGAAGT
ATCCAGCTCGACCAAGCTGGCCGCGTCGAGTGAAGACGAAAGGGCCTCGTGATACGCCTATTTTTATAGG
TTAATGTCATGATAATAATGGTTTCTTAGACGTCAGGTGGCACTTTTCGGGGAAATGTGCGCGGAACCCC
TATTTGTTTATTTTTCTAAATACATTCAAATATGTATCCGCTCATGAGACAATAACCCTGATAAATGCTT
CAATAATATTGAAAAAGGAAGAGTATGAGTATTCAACATTTCCGTGTCGCCCTTATTCCCTTTTTTGCGG
CATTTTGCCTTCCTGTTTTTGCTCACCCAGAAACGCTGGTGAAAGTAAAAGATGCTGAAGATCAGTTGGG
TGCACGAGTGGGTTACATCGAACTGGATCTCAACAGCGGTAAGATCCTTGAGAGTTTTCGCCCCGAAGAA
CGTTTTCCAATGATGAGCACTTTTAAAGTTCTGCTATGTGGCGCGGTATTATCCCGTGTTGACGCCGGGC
AAGAGCAACTCGGTCGCCGCATACACTATTCTCAGAATGACTTGGTTGAGTACTCACCAGTCACAGAAAA
GCATCTTACGGATGGCATGACAGTAAGAGAATTATGCAGTGCTGCCATAACCATGAGTGATAACACTGCG
GCCAACTTACTTCTGACAACGATCGGAGGACCGAAGGAGCTAACCGCTTTTTTGCACAACATGGGGGATC
ATGTAACTCGCCTTGATCGTTGGGAACCGGAGCTGAATGAAGCCATACCAAACGACGAGCGTGACACCAC
GATGCCTGTAGCAATGGCAACAACGTTGCGCAAACTATTAACTGGCGAACTACTTACTCTAGCTTCCCGG
CAACAATTAATAGACTGGATGGAGGCGGATAAAGTTGCAGGACCACTTCTGCGCTCGGCCCTTCCGGCTG
GCTGGTTTATTGCTGATAAATCTGGAGCCGGTGAGCGTGGGTCTCGCGGTATCATTGCAGCACTGGGGCC
AGATGGTAAGCCCTCCCGTATCGTAGTTATCTACACGACGGGGAGTCAGGCAACTATGGATGAACGAAAT
AGACAGATCGCTGAGATAGGTGCCTCACTGATTAAGCATTGGTAACTGTCAGACCAAGTTTACTCATATA
TACTTTAGATTGATTTAAAACTTCATTTTTAATTTAAAAGGATCTAGGTGAAGATCCTTTTTGATAATCT
CATGACCAAAATCCCTTAACGTGAGTTTTCGTTCCACTGAGCGTCAGACCCCGTAGAAAAGATCAAAGGA
TCTTCTTGAGATCCTTTTTTTCTGCGCGTAATCTGCTGCTTGCAAACAAAAAAACCACCGCTACCAGCGG
TGGTTTGTTTGCCGGATCAAGAGCTACCAACTCTTTTTCCGAAGGTAACTGGCTTCAGCAGAGCGCAGAT
ACCAAATACTGTTCTTCTAGTGTAGCCGTAGTTAGGCCACCACTTCAAGAACTCTGTAGCACCGCCTACA
TACCTCGCTCTGCTAATCCTGTTACCAGTGGCTGCTGCCAGTGGCGATAAGTCGTGTCTTACCGGGTTGG
ACTCAAGACGATAGTTACCGGATAAGGCGCAGCGGTCGGGCTGAACGGGGGGTTCGTGCACACAGCCCAG
CTTGGAGCGAACGACCTACACCGAACTGAGATACCTACAGCGTGAGCTATGAGAAAGCGCCACGCTTCCC
GAAGGGAGAAAGGCGGACAGGTATCCGGTAAGCGGCAGGGTCGGAACAGGAGAGCGCACGAGGGAGCTTC
CAGGGGGAAACGCCTGGTATCTTTATAGTCCTGTCGGGTTTCGCCACCTCTGACTTGAGCGTCGATTTTT
GTGATGCTCGTCAGGGGGGCGGAGCCTATGGAAAAACGCCAGCAACGCGGCCTTTTTACGGTTCCTGGCC
TTTTGCTGGCCTTTTGCTCACATGTTCTTTCCTGCGTTATCCCCTGATTCTGTGGATAACCGTATTACCG
CCTTTGAGTGAGCTGATACCGCTCGCCGCAGCCGAACGACCGAGCGCAGCGAGTCAGTGAGCGAGGAAGC
GGAAG
Features (pLannotate 1.2.2; 17 found; start..end, strand, type, name):
      2..55      +  CDS            lacI (fragment): lac repressor; lacI; The lac repressor binds to the lac operator to inhibit transcription in E. coli. This inhibition can be relieved by adding lactose or isopropyl-β-D-thiogalactopyranoside (IPTG).
    388..443     -  polyA_signal   β-globin poly(A) signal: rabbit β-globin polyadenylation signal (Gil and Proudfoot, 1987)
    518..640     -  CDS            HBB: HBB_COLGU - Experimental evidence at transcript level: Swiss-Prot protein existence level 2. Involved in oxygen transport from the lung to the various peripheral tissues. From Colobus guereza (Mantled guereza) (Eastern black-and-white colobus monkey).
    644..1216    -  intron         β-globin intron: intron from rabbit β-globin gene
   1312..1343    -  misc_feature   MCS (fragment): pUC18/19 multiple cloning site
   1437..1475    -  promoter       minimal CMV promoter: human cytomegalovirus (CMV) immediate early promoter
   1493..1708    -  protein_bind   tetracycline response element (fragment): contains seven copies of the tetracycline operator tetO tetracycline repressor TetR
   1708..1753    +  promoter       TRE3GV promoter (fragment): 3rd-generation Tet-responsive promoter that can be activated by binding of Tet-On® 3G, optimized for retroviral and lentiviral vectors
   1829..1856    +  misc_feature   MCS (fragment): pBluescript multiple cloning site
   1861..2580    +  CDS            EGFP: the original enhanced GFP (Yang et al., 1996) mammalian codon-optimized
   2591..2613    +  misc_feature   MCS (fragment): pBluescript multiple cloning site
   2627..2761    -  polyA_signal   SV40 poly(A) signal: SV40 polyadenylation signal
   2784..2867    -  CDS            large T antigen (fragment): large T antigen from SV40 (simian virus 40)
   2861..3091    -  CDS            str (fragment): STR_KLEPN - Protein inferred from homology: Swiss-Prot protein existence level 3. The aminoglycoside phosphotransferases achieve inactivation of their antibiotic substrates by phosphorylation. From Klebsiella pneumoniae.
   3210..3314    +  promoter       AmpR promoter: bla
   3315..4175    +  CDS            AmpR: β-lactamase; bla; confers resistance to ampicillin, carbenicillin, and related antibiotics
   4346..4934    +  rep_origin     ori: high-copy-number ColE1/pMB1/pBR322/pUC origin of replication
