[The description below was written by a language model from this plasmid's Addgene catalogue record and pLannotate feature annotations shown in this document.]
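Description:
Salsa-BC255-P3F3 is a mammalian expression reporter plasmid built on the pCER206 backbone, one member of a barcoded reporter set made for PRESTO-Salsa, a highly multiplexed screening approach used to profile metabolite activity across G protein-coupled receptors. It is maintained in E. coli as a high-copy plasmid through a ColE1/pUC-type origin and selected with ampicillin via the β-lactamase gene and its native promoter. No mammalian selection marker is recorded. The short lacI, SV40 large T antigen and aminoglycoside phosphotransferase matches in the annotation are fragments that appear to be backbone remnants rather than functional genes.

The payload is a synthetic EGFP/BC255 insert of about 730 bp, cloned between BsrGI and HindIII sites and placed under a Tet response element promoter. In the 5,115 nt sequenced record, tetO repeats sit centrally, flanked by minimal promoter elements pointing in both directions, which suggests a bidirectional Tet-responsive arrangement. On the forward side, a TRE3G-type minimal promoter fragment drives the mammalian codon-optimized EGFP coding sequence. The barcode itself is not annotated but, given the cloning sites and insert name, presumably lies just downstream of EGFP. The annotated SV40 polyadenylation signal after EGFP is recorded on the opposite strand, so its role in terminating this transcript is unclear from the table. On the reverse side, a minimal CMV promoter faces a polylinker fragment, a rabbit β-globin intron and a β-globin poly(A) signal, with no complete coding sequence annotated there.

Transcription from the TRE depends on a Tet transactivator, so EGFP and the associated barcode transcript would report on transactivator activity in the transfected cell. The unique barcode allows this reporter's output to be distinguished from others in a pooled readout. The record does not detail how the barcode is paired with a particular receptor.
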