Addgene plasmid #203096: Salsa-BC255-P3F3
Purpose: Expression of barcoded reporter plasmid for PRESTO-Salsa; EGFP/BC255
Depositing lab: Noah Palm. Depositing organization: Yale University. Publication: Highly multiplexed bioactivity screening reveals human and microbiota metabolome-GPCRome interactions. Chen H, Rosen CE, Gonzalez-Hernandez JA, Song D, Potempa J, Ring AM, Palm NW. Cell. 2023 Jul 6;186(14):3095-3110.e19. doi: 10.1016/j.cell.2023.05.024. Epub 2023 Jun 14. PubMed 37321219.
Backbone
  Vector backbone: pCER206
  Vector type: Mammalian Expression
Growth in bacteria
  Bacterial resistance: Ampicillin, 100 μg/mL
  Growth temperature: 37°C
  Growth strain: DH5alpha
  Copy number: High Copy
Gene/Insert
  Gene/Insert name: EGFP/BC255
  Species: Synthetic
  Insert size (bp): 730
  Promoter: Tet Response Element (TRE)
  Cloning method: Restriction Enzyme; 5′ cloning site BsrGI (not destroyed); 3′ cloning site HindIII (not destroyed)
  Sequencing primers: 5′ Custom primer (GAAGCGCGATCACATGG)
Terms and licenses: Academic/Nonprofit Terms; Industry Terms: Not Available to Industry
How to cite: Salsa-BC255-P3F3 was a gift from Noah Palm (Addgene plasmid # 203096 ; http://n2t.net/addgene:203096 ; RRID:Addgene_203096)
