>Addgene plasmid #203096 | Salsa-BC255-P3F3 | depositor partial sequence | sequence record 393969 | BC255
AGGGGAATGC
